Addgene plasmid #73478: DIO-EF1a-FLEX-H2B-3XHA-P2A-N2c(G)
Purpose: Encodes the G protein to enable transsynaptic RAV infection
Depositing lab: Thomas Jessell. Depositing organization: Columbia University. Publication: Rabies Virus CVS-N2c Strain Enhances Retrograde Synaptic Transfer and Neuronal Viability. Reardon TR, Murray AJ, Turi GF, Wirblich C, Croce KR, Schnell MJ, Jessell TM, Losonczy A. Neuron. 2016 Jan 19. pii: S0896-6273(16)00005-2. doi: 10.1016/j.neuron.2016.01.004. PubMed 26804990.
Backbone
  Vector backbone: pAAV Ef1a DIO
  Backbone size w/o insert (bp): 8382
  Vector type: Mammalian Expression, AAV
Growth in bacteria
  Bacterial resistance: Ampicillin, 100 μg/mL
  Growth temperature: 37°C
  Growth strain: NEB Stable
  Growth instructions: Can also be grown in Stbl2 or Stbl3
  Copy number: Low Copy
Gene/Insert
  Gene/Insert name: H2B-3XHA-P2A-N2c(G)
  Insert size (bp): 2272
Terms and licenses: Academic/Nonprofit Terms; Industry Terms: Not Available to Industry
How to cite: DIO-EF1a-FLEX-H2B-3XHA-P2A-N2c(G) was a gift from Thomas Jessell (Addgene plasmid # 73478 ; http://n2t.net/addgene:73478 ; RRID:Addgene_73478)
