[The description below was written by a language model from this plasmid's Addgene catalogue record, the feature table of its GenBank file and pLannotate feature annotations shown in this document.]
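Description:
DIO-EF1a-FLEX-H2B-3XHA-P2A-N2c(G) is an AAV transfer plasmid built on the pAAV Ef1a DIO backbone for Cre-dependent expression of the rabies virus glycoprotein of the CVS-N2c strain in mammalian cells. The expression cassette lies between two AAV2 inverted terminal repeats, which allow it to be packaged into recombinant AAV. Outside the ITRs the plasmid carries a ColE1/pUC-type origin, an f1 origin and the beta-lactamase gene for ampicillin selection in bacteria. Although the origin is annotated as high-copy, the catalogue lists the plasmid as low copy and names recombination-deficient strains for propagation, as is usual for ITR-containing plasmids. The full sequence records are about 7.7 kb, shorter than the catalogue's backbone and insert sizes would imply. The sequencing-derived annotation also detects only fragments of the left ITR.

The human EF-1α promoter with its first intron drives the payload, followed by WPRE to enhance transcript expression and the human growth hormone polyadenylation signal. The coding unit sits in inverted orientation between oppositely oriented pairs of lox2272 and loxP sites, the DIO/FLEX arrangement. No functional transcript is made until Cre recombinase flips the cassette and excision of one site from each pair locks it in the sense orientation. Once inverted, a single open reading frame encodes human histone H2B fused to three tandem HA epitopes, a P2A ribosome-skipping peptide, and the rabies G protein. This yields a nuclear HA-tagged marker and separate glycoprotein in the same cells. The stated purpose is to supply G so that rabies virus can spread transsynaptically. In practice this means complementing glycoprotein-deleted rabies virus in Cre-defined starter neurons for retrograde circuit tracing, with the H2B-3xHA marker identifying the G-expressing cells.
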