LOCUS       Exported 7746 bp ds-DNA circular SYN 12-MAY-2021
DEFINITION  Encodes the G protein to enable transsynaptic RAV infection.
ACCESSION   .
VERSION     .
KEYWORDS    DIO-EF1a-FLEX-H2B-3XHA-P2A-N2c(G)
SOURCE      synthetic DNA construct
  ORGANISM  synthetic DNA construct
REFERENCE   1 (bases 1 to 7746)
  AUTHORS   Reardon TR, Murray AJ, Turi GF, Wirblich C, Croce KR, Schnell MJ,
            Jessell TM, Losonczy A
  TITLE     Rabies Virus CVS-N2c Strain Enhances Retrograde Synaptic Transfer
            and Neuronal Viability.
  JOURNAL   Neuron. 2016 Jan 19. pii: S0896-6273(16)00005-2. doi:
            10.1016/j.neuron.2016.01.004.
  PUBMED    26804990
REFERENCE   2 (bases 1 to 7746)
  AUTHORS   .
  TITLE     Direct Submission
  JOURNAL   Exported May 12, 2021 from SnapGene Server 1.1.58
            http://www.snapgene.com
FEATURES             Location/Qualifiers
     source          1..7746
                     /organism="synthetic DNA construct"
                     /mol_type="other DNA"
     repeat_region   1..141
                     /label=AAV2 ITR
                     /note="inverted terminal repeat of adeno-associated virus
                     serotype 2"
     repeat_region   12..141
                     /label=AAV2 ITR
     promoter        242..1419
                     /label=EF-1-alpha promoter
                     /note="strong constitutive promoter for human elongation
                     factor EF-1-alpha"
     intron          473..1410
                     /label=EF-1-alpha intron A
                     /note="intron upstream of the start codon of human
                     EF-1-alpha"
     primer_bind     1367..1387
                     /label=EF1a-F
                     /note="Human elongation factor-1a promoter, forward primer"
     protein_bind    1450..1483
                     /label=lox2272
                     /bound_moiety="Cre recombinase"
                     /note="Cre-mediated recombination occurs in the 8-bp core
                     sequence (GGATACTT). lox2272 sites are compatible with each
                     other, but incompatible with loxP or loxN sites (Lee and
                     Saito, 1988)."
     protein_bind    1534..1567
                     /label=loxP
                     /bound_moiety="Cre recombinase"
                     /note="Cre-mediated recombination occurs in the 8-bp core
                     sequence (GCATACAT)."
     CDS             complement(3164..3220)
                     /codon_start=1
                     /product="2A peptide from porcine teschovirus-1
                     polyprotein"
                     /label=P2A
                     /note="Eukaryotic ribosomes fail to insert a peptide bond
                     between the Gly and Pro residues, yielding separate
                     polypeptides."
                     /translation="ATNFSLLKQAGDVEENPGP"
     CDS             complement(3230..3319)
                     /codon_start=1
                     /product="three tandem HA epitope tags"
                     /label=3xHA
                     /translation="YPYDVPDYAGYPYDVPDYAGSYPYDVPDYA"
     CDS             complement(3338..3715)
                     /codon_start=1
                     /gene="HIST1H2BJ"
                     /product="human histone H2B"
                     /label=H2B
                     /translation="MPEPAKSAPAPKKGSKKAVTKAQKKGGKKRKRSRKESYSIYVYKV
                     LKQVHPDTGISSKAMGIMNSFVNDIFERIAGEASRLAHYNKRSTITSREIQTAVRLLLP
                     GELAKHAVSEGTKAITKYTSSK"
     protein_bind    complement(3731..3764)
                     /label=lox2272
                     /bound_moiety="Cre recombinase"
                     /note="Cre-mediated recombination occurs in the 8-bp core
                     sequence (GGATACTT). lox2272 sites are compatible with each
                     other, but incompatible with loxP or loxN sites (Lee and
                     Saito, 1988)."
     protein_bind    complement(3815..3848)
                     /label=loxP
                     /bound_moiety="Cre recombinase"
                     /note="Cre-mediated recombination occurs in the 8-bp core
                     sequence (GCATACAT)."
     misc_feature    3873..4461
                     /label=WPRE
                     /note="woodchuck hepatitis virus posttranscriptional
                     regulatory element"
     primer_bind     complement(3926..3946)
                     /label=WPRE-R
                     /note="WPRE, reverse primer"
     CDS             complement(4344..4355)
                     /codon_start=1
                     /product="Factor Xa recognition and cleavage site"
                     /label=Factor Xa site
                     /translation="IEGR"
     polyA_signal    4493..4969
                     /label=hGH poly(A) signal
                     /note="human growth hormone polyadenylation signal"
     primer_bind     complement(4692..4711)
                     /label=hGH-PA-R
                     /note="Human growth hormone terminator, reverse primer"
     repeat_region   5009..5149
                     /label=AAV2 ITR
                     /note="inverted terminal repeat of adeno-associated virus
                     serotype 2"
     repeat_region   5009..5138
                     /label=AAV2 ITR
     rep_origin      5224..5679
                     /direction=RIGHT
                     /label=f1 ori
                     /note="f1 bacteriophage origin of replication; arrow
                     indicates direction of (+) strand synthesis"
     primer_bind     complement(5311..5330)
                     /label=F1ori-R
                     /note="F1 origin, reverse primer"
     primer_bind     5521..5542
                     /label=F1ori-F
                     /note="F1 origin, forward primer"
     primer_bind     complement(5696..5715)
                     /label=pRS-marker
                     /note="pRS vectors, use to sequence yeast selectable
                     marker"
     primer_bind     5815..5837
                     /label=pGEX 3'
                     /note="pGEX vectors, reverse primer"
     primer_bind     complement(5875..5893)
                     /label=pBRforEco
                     /note="pBR322 vectors, upsteam of EcoRI site, forward
                     primer"
     promoter        5961..6065
                     /gene="bla"
                     /label=AmpR promoter
     CDS             6066..6926
                     /codon_start=1
                     /gene="bla"
                     /product="beta-lactamase"
                     /label=AmpR
                     /note="confers resistance to ampicillin, carbenicillin, and
                     related antibiotics"
                     /translation="MSIQHFRVALIPFFAAFCLPVFAHPETLVKVKDAEDQLGARVGYI
                     ELDLNSGKILESFRPEERFPMMSTFKVLLCGAVLSRIDAGQEQLGRRIHYSQNDLVEYS
                     PVTEKHLTDGMTVRELCSAAITMSDNTAANLLLTTIGGPKELTAFLHNMGDHVTRLDRW
                     EPELNEAIPNDERDTTMPVAMATTLRKLLTGELLTLASRQQLIDWMEADKVAGPLLRSA
                     LPAGWFIADKSGAGERGSRGIIAALGPDGKPSRIVVIYTTGSQATMDERNRQIAEIGAS
                     LIKHW"
     primer_bind     complement(6284..6303)
                     /label=Amp-R
                     /note="Ampicillin resistance gene, reverse primer"
     rep_origin      7097..7685
                     /direction=RIGHT
                     /label=ori
                     /note="high-copy-number ColE1/pMB1/pBR322/pUC origin of
                     replication"
     primer_bind     7586..7605
                     /label=pBR322ori-F
                     /note="pBR322 origin, forward primer"
ORIGIN
        1 cctgcaggca gctgcgcgct cgctcgctca ctgaggccgc ccgggcaaag cccgggcgtc
       61 gggcgacctt tggtcgcccg gcctcagtga gcgagcgagc gcgcagagag ggagtggcca
      121 actccatcac taggggttcc tgcggccgca cgcgtaagct ttgcaaagat ggataaagtt
      181 ttaaacagag aggaatcttt gcagctaatg gaccttctag gtcttgaaag gagtgggaat
      241 tggctccggt gcccgtcagt gggcagagcg cacatcgccc acagtccccg agaagttggg
      301 gggaggggtc ggcaattgaa ccggtgccta gagaaggtgg cgcggggtaa actgggaaag
      361 tgatgtcgtg tactggctcc gcctttttcc cgagggtggg ggagaaccgt atataagtgc
      421 agtagtcgcc gtgaacgttc tttttcgcaa cgggtttgcc gccagaacac aggtaagtgc
      481 cgtgtgtggt tcccgcgggc ctggcctctt tacgggttat ggcccttgcg tgccttgaat
      541 tacttccact ggctgcagta cgtgattctt gatcccgagc ttcgggttgg aagtgggtgg
      601 gagagttcga ggccttgcgc ttaaggagcc ccttcgcctc gtgcttgagt tgaggcctgg
      661 cctgggcgct ggggccgccg cgtgcgaatc tggtggcacc ttcgcgcctg tctcgctgct
      721 ttcgataagt ctctagccat ttaaaatttt tgatgacctg ctgcgacgct ttttttctgg
      781 caagatagtc ttgtaaatgc gggccaagat ctgcacactg gtatttcggt ttttggggcc
      841 gcgggcggcg acggggcccg tgcgtcccag cgcacatgtt cggcgaggcg gggcctgcga
      901 gcgcggccac cgagaatcgg acgggggtag tctcaagctg gccggcctgc tctggtgcct
      961 ggcctcgcgc cgccgtgtat cgccccgccc tgggcggcaa ggctggcccg gtcggcacca
     1021 gttgcgtgag cggaaagatg gccgcttccc ggccctgctg cagggagctc aaaatggagg
     1081 acgcggcgct cgggagagcg ggcgggtgag tcacccacac aaaggaaaag ggcctttccg
     1141 tcctcagccg tcgcttcatg tgactccacg gagtaccggg cgccgtccag gcacctcgat
     1201 tagttctcga gcttttggag tacgtcgtct ttaggttggg gggaggggtt ttatgcgatg
     1261 gagtttcccc acactgagtg ggtggagact gaagttaggc cagcttggca cttgatgtaa
     1321 ttctccttgg aatttgccct ttttgagttt ggatcttggt tcattctcaa gcctcagaca
     1381 gtggttcaaa gtttttttct tccatttcag gtgtcgtgag gtaccggatc ctctagagtc
     1441 gactccggaa taacttcgta taggatactt tatacgaagt tatgcagaat ggtagctgga
     1501 ttgtagctgc tattagcaat atgaaacctc ttaataactt cgtatagcat acattatacg
     1561 aagttatggc gcgccttact tgtacatctt acagtctgat ctcacctcca ctcttatatg
     1621 attcccatga aggtatgact tttccgcttt gggaagtgac tgacacattc ccccctgtcc
     1681 ctccaaaact gcgttgtttc gattctggtc gattggctct tctgcaccat gtcattaggg
     1741 aaaatatcaa caccaggcca atcatggccc ctgcagtcat caatacatac tttccccagt
     1801 tcgggagacc caggtcaacc cctgagatct gtttgtacac atcggggagg tgaacttcaa
     1861 caaaatcctc agcctcatca ccttctttga aaactgtaga agggtctgcc agggggtgca
     1921 tcagggggat aactgaagat tccaacaact ccatatgttg ctggaggagg gatgattgca
     1981 tctctgggat taggacatgg tcgtcaggcc ctaatattat accattgaaa aacaccccgt
     2041 tcacatgagg atggcacctt cctccaactt tcaaacaccc ttttgagggg atgatctcat
     2101 tccaggtccg gactgacttg tagtgagcat cagcctccat caaggttttg ttgaatatgg
     2161 tatatgcttt tccaaaccct gggacaagtt ttctcaggtg actgagacgt ctgaaactta
     2221 ctgacttggt ggtcatgatg gactctaatg cgtccagaca ttcctctctt ttcttgacta
     2281 actcctccac aacgagatgc tcaatctcgt ctgagcgaaa gtcgtgcaaa ttcaccaact
     2341 gatctggagg gcaccatttg gtctcatctg atgtttgcat cgcgacccat gttccatcca
     2401 taagtctaag tccaagaact ccacataact tgagcctgca tgctcctttt agagacttat
     2461 acaggcctct ttcatccaca aagccgcaag tcttgttccc gttggatgct ctcttccctc
     2521 tgctattggt aaaaatgtca caaggtgtcc ttggtctcgg attctcgggc atccaaatgg
     2581 tgtaatcatg gttagttgag cagtaggtag aggacaccgt tattcctgag cactttccgc
     2641 cagggaagac ccttgagtga agggatttgt catatgggtc caaatctgtc acacttgggg
     2701 atatgataat gagggactct ttggtggttc ttacagttcg aagccagtgg tagtcggggt
     2761 atggattgtg tagggactct tcatatctgg ggtcaccggc catcttccag ttatacgcgg
     2821 ctctacatgc gtctggggtg gggcggaaat gctttctctt gaatgtggtt gtgacataac
     2881 caacaaagtt ggtgtaggtc tctgcctctg tcacaacacc tgtgcaagtg aacccgttca
     2941 ctttgatggc tgagatgtat cccactttga gttccatgta ggagaactcg gacaggttgg
     3001 tacatccttc atcctccaca accaggttat ttggacagct gagatggtgt atgtcaatag
     3061 ggctccaggg accaagttcg tctggtatcg tgtaaatggg gaacttcccg aaacacaacg
     3121 aaaaacccag aaggagtaca aacaaaagaa cctgaggaac cataggtcca gggttctcct
     3181 ccacgtctcc agcctgcttc agcaggctga agttagtagc tccgcttcca gcgtaatctg
     3241 gaacgtcata tggataggat cctgcatagt ccgggacgtc atagggatag cccgcatagt
     3301 caggaacatc gtatgggtaa acggcgccgg atccatcctt agagctggtg tacttggtga
     3361 tggccttagt accctcggac acggcgtgct tggccaactc cccaggcagc agcaggcgca
     3421 cggccgtctg gatctccctg gaggtgatgg tcgagcgctt gttgtaatgc gccaggcggg
     3481 aagcctcacc tgcgatgcgc tcgaaaatgt cgttcacaaa cgagttcatg atgcccatgg
     3541 ccttggacga aatgccggtg tcagggtgga cctgcttcag aaccttgtac acatagatgg
     3601 aatagctctc cttgcggctg cgcttgcgct tcttgccgcc tttcttctgc gccttagtca
     3661 ccgccttctt ggagcccttt ttcggggcgg gagcagactt cgctggctct ggcatggtgg
     3721 cggctctagc ataacttcgt ataaagtatc ctatacgaag ttatttgcct taacccagaa
     3781 attatcactg ttattcttta gaatggtgca aagaataact tcgtataatg tatgctatac
     3841 gaagttatga attcgatatc aagcttatcg ataatcaacc tctggattac aaaatttgtg
     3901 aaagattgac tggtattctt aactatgttg ctccttttac gctatgtgga tacgctgctt
     3961 taatgccttt gtatcatgct attgcttccc gtatggcttt cattttctcc tccttgtata
     4021 aatcctggtt gctgtctctt tatgaggagt tgtggcccgt tgtcaggcaa cgtggcgtgg
     4081 tgtgcactgt gtttgctgac gcaaccccca ctggttgggg cattgccacc acctgtcagc
     4141 tcctttccgg gactttcgct ttccccctcc ctattgccac ggcggaactc atcgccgcct
     4201 gccttgcccg ctgctggaca ggggctcggc tgttgggcac tgacaattcc gtggtgttgt
     4261 cggggaaatc atcgtccttt ccttggctgc tcgcctatgt tgccacctgg attctgcgcg
     4321 ggacgtcctt ctgctacgtc ccttcggccc tcaatccagc ggaccttcct tcccgcggcc
     4381 tgctgccggc tctgcggcct cttccgcgtc ttcgccttcg ccctcagacg agtcggatct
     4441 ccctttgggc cgcctccccg catcgatacc gagcgctgct cgagagatct acgggtggca
     4501 tccctgtgac ccctccccag tgcctctcct ggccctggaa gttgccactc cagtgcccac
     4561 cagccttgtc ctaataaaat taagttgcat cattttgtct gactaggtgt ccttctataa
     4621 tattatgggg tggagggggg tggtatggag caaggggcaa gttgggaaga caacctgtag
     4681 ggcctgcggg gtctattggg aaccaagctg gagtgcagtg gcacaatctt ggctcactgc
     4741 aatctccgcc tcctgggttc aagcgattct cctgcctcag cctcccgagt tgttgggatt
     4801 ccaggcatgc atgaccaggc tcagctaatt tttgtttttt tggtagagac ggggtttcac
     4861 catattggcc aggctggtct ccaactccta atctcaggtg atctacccac cttggcctcc
     4921 caaattgctg ggattacagg cgtgaaccac tgctcccttc cctgtccttc tgattttgta
     4981 ggtaaccacg tgcggaccga gcggccgcag gaacccctag tgatggagtt ggccactccc
     5041 tctctgcgcg ctcgctcgct cactgaggcc gggcgaccaa aggtcgcccg acgcccgggc
     5101 tttgcccggg cggcctcagt gagcgagcga gcgcgcagct gcctgcaggg gcgcctgatg
     5161 cggtattttc tccttacgca tctgtgcggt atttcacacc gcatannnnn nnnnnnnnnn
     5221 nnnnnnnnnn nnnnnnnnnn nnnnnnnnnn nnnnnnnnnn nnnnnnnnnn nnnnnnnnnn
     5281 nnnnnnnnnn nnnnnnnnnn nnnnnnnnnn nnnnnnnnnn nnnnnnnnnn nnnnnnnnnn
     5341 nnnnnnncnn nnnnnnnnnn nnnnnnnnnn nnnnnnnnnn nnnnnnnnnn nnnnnnnnnn
     5401 nnnnnnnnnn nnnnnnnnnn nnnnnnnnnn nnnnnnnnnn nnnnnnnnnn nnnnnnnnnn
     5461 nnnnnnnnnn nnnnnnnnnn nnnnnnnnnc ctttgacgtt ggagtccacg ttctttaata
     5521 gtggactctt gttccaaact ggaacaacac tcaaccctat ctcgggctat tcttttgatt
     5581 tataagggat tttgccgatt tcggcctatt ggttaaaaaa tgagctgatt taacaaaaat
     5641 ttaacgcgaa ttttaacaaa atattaacgt ttacaatttt atggtgcact ctcagtacaa
     5701 tctgctctga tgccgcatag ttaagccagc cccgacaccc gccaacaccc gctgacgcgc
     5761 cctgacgggc ttgtctgctc ccggcatccg cttacagaca agctgtgacc gtctccggga
     5821 gctgcatgtg tcagaggttt tcaccgtcat caccgaaacg cgcgagacga aagggcctcg
     5881 tgatacgcct atttttatag gttaatgtca tgataataat ggtttcttag acgtcaggtg
     5941 gcacttttcg gggaaatgtg cgcggaaccc ctatttgttt atttttctaa atacattcaa
     6001 atatgtatcc gctcatgaga caataaccct gataaatgct tcaataatat tgaaaaagga
     6061 agagtatgag tattcaacat ttccgtgtcg cccttattcc cttttttgcg gcattttgcc
     6121 ttcctgtttt tgctcaccca gaaacgctgg tgaaagtaaa agatgctgaa gatcagttgg
     6181 gtgcacgagt gggttacatc gaactggatc tcaacagcgg taagatcctt gagagttttc
     6241 gccccgaaga acgttttcca atgatgagca cttttaaagt tctgctatgt ggcgcggtat
     6301 tatcccgtat tgacgccggg caagagcaac tcggtcgccg catacactat tctcagaatg
     6361 acttggttga gtactcacca gtcacagaaa agcatcttac ggatggcatg acagtaagag
     6421 aattatgcag tgctgccata accatgagtg ataacactgc ggccaactta cttctgacaa
     6481 cgatcggagg accgaaggag ctaaccgctt ttttgcacaa catgggggat catgtaactc
     6541 gccttgatcg ttgggaaccg gagctgaatg aagccatacc aaacgacgag cgtgacacca
     6601 cgatgcctgt agcaatggca acaacgttgc gcaaactatt aactggcgaa ctacttactc
     6661 tagcttcccg gcaacaatta atagactgga tggaggcgga taaagttgca ggaccacttc
     6721 tgcgctcggc ccttccggct ggctggttta ttgctgataa atctggagcc ggtgagcgtg
     6781 ggtctcgcgg tatcattgca gcactggggc cagatggtaa gccctcccgt atcgtagtta
     6841 tctacacgac ggggagtcag gcaactatgg atgaacgaaa tagacagatc gctgagatag
     6901 gtgcctcact gattaagcat tggtaactgt cagaccaagt ttactcatat atactttaga
     6961 ttgatttaaa acttcatttt taatttaaaa ggatctaggt gaagatcctt tttgataatc
     7021 tcatgaccaa aatcccttaa cgtgagtttt cgttccactg agcgtcagac cccgtagaaa
     7081 agatcaaagg atcttcttga gatccttttt ttctgcgcgt aatctgctgc ttgcaaacaa
     7141 aaaaaccacc gctaccagcg gtggtttgtt tgccggatca agagctacca actctttttc
     7201 cgaaggtaac tggcttcagc agagcgcaga taccaaatac tgtccttcta gtgtagccgt
     7261 agttaggcca ccacttcaag aactctgtag caccgcctac atacctcgct ctgctaatcc
     7321 tgttaccagt ggctgctgcc agtggcgata agtcgtgtct taccgggttg gactcaagac
     7381 gatagttacc ggataaggcg cagcggtcgg gctgaacggg gggttcgtgc acacagccca
     7441 gcttggagcg aacgacctac accgaactga gatacctaca gcgtgagcta tgagaaagcg
     7501 ccacgcttcc cgaagggaga aaggcggaca ggtatccggt aagcggcagg gtcggaacag
     7561 gagagcgcac gagggagctt ccagggggaa acgcctggta tctttatagt cctgtcgggt
     7621 ttcgccacct ctgacttgag cgtcgatttt tgtgatgctc gtcagggggg cggagcctat
     7681 ggaaaaacgc cagcaacgcg gcctttttac ggttcctggc cttttgctgg ccttttgctc
     7741 acatgt
//
