Features (pLannotate 1.2.2; 25 found; start..end, strand, type, name):
     12..39      +  repeat_region  AAV2 ITR (fragment): inverted terminal repeat of adeno-associated virus serotype 2 inverted
     68..95      +  repeat_region  AAV2 ITR (fragment): inverted terminal repeat of adeno-associated virus serotype 2 inverted
    158..224     +  CDS            small t antigen (fragment): SV40 (simian virus 40) small t antigen
    231..1409    +  promoter       EF-1α promoter: strong constitutive promoter for human elongation factor EF-1α
   1416..1433    +  misc_feature   MCS (fragment): pUC18/19 multiple cloning site
   1440..1473    +  protein_bind   lox2272: Cre-mediated recombination occurs in the 8-bp core sequence (GGATACTT). lox2272 sites are compatible with each other, but incompatible with loxP or loxN sites (Lee and Saito, 1988). Cre recombinase
   1474..1523    -  intron         β-globin intron (fragment): internally truncated intron from human β-globin
   1524..1557    +  protein_bind   loxP: Cre-mediated recombination occurs in the 8-bp core sequence (GCATACAT). Cre recombinase
   1582..3153    -  CDS            G: GLYCO_RABVR - Experimental evidence at protein level: Swiss-Prot protein existence level 1. Attaches the virus to host cellular receptor, inducing endocytosis of the virion. In the endosome, the acidic pH induces conformational changes in the glycoprotein trimer, which trigger fusion between virus and cell membrane. There is convincing in vitro evidence that the muscular form of the nicotinic acetylcholine receptor (nAChR), the neuronal cell adhesion molecule (NCAM), and the p75 neurotrophin receptor (p75NTR) bind glycoprotein and thereby facilitate rabies virus entry into cells (By similarity
   3220..3309    -  CDS            3xHA: three tandem HA epitope tags
   3328..3705    -  CDS            H2B: human histone H2B; HIST1H2BJ
   3721..3754    -  protein_bind   lox2272: Cre-mediated recombination occurs in the 8-bp core sequence (GGATACTT). lox2272 sites are compatible with each other, but incompatible with loxP or loxN sites (Lee and Saito, 1988). Cre recombinase
   3755..3804    -  intron         β-globin intron (fragment): internally truncated intron from human β-globin
   3805..3838    -  protein_bind   loxP: Cre-mediated recombination occurs in the 8-bp core sequence (GCATACAT). Cre recombinase
   3839..3863    +  misc_feature   MCS (fragment): pBluescript multiple cloning site
   3863..4451    +  misc_feature   WPRE: woodchuck hepatitis virus posttranscriptional regulatory element
   4483..4959    +  polyA_signal   hGH poly(A) signal: human growth hormone polyadenylation signal
   4999..5139    +  repeat_region  AAV2 ITR: inverted terminal repeat of adeno-associated virus serotype 2 inverted
   5144..5195    -  misc_feature   bom (fragment): basis of mobility region from pBR322
   5214..5669    +  rep_origin     f1 ori (sequence partly withheld): f1 bacteriophage origin of replication; arrow indicates direction of (+) strand synthesis
   5670..5719    -  misc_feature   bom (fragment): basis of mobility region from pBR322
   5821..5856    -  CDS            rop (fragment): Rop protein, which maintains plasmids at low copy number; rop
   5951..6055    +  promoter       AmpR promoter: bla
   6056..6916    +  CDS            AmpR: β-lactamase; bla; confers resistance to ampicillin, carbenicillin, and related antibiotics
   7087..7675    +  rep_origin     ori: high-copy-number ColE1/pMB1/pBR322/pUC origin of replication
>Addgene plasmid #73478 | DIO-EF1a-FLEX-H2B-3XHA-P2A-N2c(G) | addgene full sequence | sequence record 485436 | Addgene NGS Result
CCTGCAGGCAGCTGCGCGCTCGCTCGCTCACTGAGGCCGCCCGGGCGTCGGGCGACCTTTGGTCGCCCGG
CCTCAGTGAGCGAGCGAGCGCGCAGAGAGGGAGTGGCCAACTCCATCACTAGGGGTTCCTGCGGCCGCAC
GCGTAAGCTTTGCAAAGATGGATAAAGTTTTAAACAGAGAGGAATCTTTGCAGCTAATGGACCTTCTAGG
TCTTGAAAGGAGTGGGAATTGGCTCCGGTGCCCGTCAGTGGGCAGAGCGCACATCGCCCACAGTCCCCGA
GAAGTTGGGGGGAGGGGTCGGCAATTGAACCGGTGCCTAGAGAAGGTGGCGCGGGGTAAACTGGGAAAGT
GATGTCGTGTACTGGCTCCGCCTTTTTCCCGAGGGTGGGGGAGAACCGTATATAAGTGCAGTAGTCGCCG
TGAACGTTCTTTTTCGCAACGGGTTTGCCGCCAGAACACAGGTAAGTGCCGTGTGTGGTTCCCGCGGGCC
TGGCCTCTTTACGGGTTATGGCCCTTGCGTGCCTTGAATTACTTCCACCTGGCTGCAGTACGTGATTCTT
GATCCCGAGCTTCGGGTTGGAAGTGGGTGGGAGAGTTCGAGGCCTTGCGCTTAAGGAGCCCCTTCGCCTC
GTGCTTGAGTTGAGGCCTGGCCTGGGCGCTGGGGCCGCCGCGTGCGAATCTGGTGGCACCTTCGCGCCTG
TCTCGCTGCTTTCGATAAGTCTCTAGCCATTTAAAATTTTTGATGACCTGCTGCGACGCTTTTTTTCTGG
CAAGATAGTCTTGTAAATGCGGGCCAAGATCTGCACACTGGTATTTCGGTTTTTGGGGCCGCGGGCGGCG
ACGGGGCCCGTGCGTCCCAGCGCACATGTTCGGCGAGGCGGGGCCTGCGAGCGCGGCCACCGAGAATCGG
ACGGGGGTAGTCTCAAGCTGGCCGGCCTGCTCTGGTGCCTGGCCTCGCGCCGCCGTGTATCGCCCCGCCC
TGGGCGGCAAGGCTGGCCCGGTCGGCACCAGTTGCGTGAGCGGAAAGATGGCCGCTTCCCGGCCCTGCTG
CAGGGAGCTCAAAATGGAGGACGCGGCGCTCGGGAGAGCGGGCGGGTGAGTCACCCACACAAAGGAAAAG
GGCCTTTCCGTCCTCAGCCGTCGCTTCATGTGACTCCACGGAGTACCGGGCGCCGTCCAGGCACCTCGAT
TAGTTCTCGAGCTTTTGGAGTACGTCGTCTTTAGGTTGGGGGGAGGGGTTTTATGCGATGGAGTTTCCCC
ACACTGAGTGGGTGGAGACTGAAGTTAGGCCAGCTTGGCACTTGATGTAATTCTCCTTGGAATTTGCCCT
TTTTGAGTTTGGATCTTGGTTCATTCTCAAGCCTCAGACAGTGGTTCAAAGTTTTTTTCTTCCATTTCAG
GTGTCGTGAGGTACCGGATCCTCTAGAGTCGACTCCGGAATAACTTCGTATAGGATACTTTATACGAAGT
TATGCAGAATGGTAGCTGGATTGTAGCTGCTATTAGCAATATGAAACCTCTTAATAACTTCGTATAGCAT
ACATTATACGAAGTTATGGCGCGCCTTACTTGTACATCTTACAGTCTGATCTCACCTCCACTCTTATATG
ATTCCCATGAAGGTATGACTTTTCCGCTTTGGGAAGTGACTGACACATTCCCCCCTGTCCCTCCAAAACT
GCGTTGTTTCGATTCTGGTCGATTGGCTCTTCTGCACCATGTCATTAGGGAAAATATCAACACCAGGCCA
ATCATGGCCCCTGCAGTCATCAATACATACTTTCCCCAGTTCGGGAGACCCAGGTCAACCCCTGAGATCT
GTTTGTACACATCGGGGAGGTGAACTTCAACAAAATCCTCAGCCTCATCACCTTCTTTGAAAACTGTAGA
AGGGTCTGCCAGGGGGTGCATCAGGGGGATAACTGAAGATTCCAACAACTCCATATGTTGCTGGAGGAGG
GATGATTGCATCTCTGGGATTAGGACATGGTCGTCAGGCCCTAATATTATACCATTGAAAAACACCCCGT
TCACATGAGGATGGCACCTTCCTCCAACTTTCAAACACCCTTTTGAGGGGATGATCTCATTCCAGGTCCG
GACTGACTTGTAGTGAGCATCAGCCTCCATCAAGGTTTTGTTGAATATGGTATATGCTTTTCCAAACCCT
GGGACAAGTTTTCTCAGGTGACTGAGACGTCTGAAACTTACTGACTTGGTGGTCATGATGGACTCTAATG
CGTCCAGACATTCCTCTCTTTTCTTGACTAACTCCTCCACAACGAGATGCTCAATCTCGTCTGAGCGAAA
GTCGTGCAAATTCACCAACTGATCTGGAGGGCACCATTTGGTCTCATCTGATGTTTGCATCGCGACCCAT
GTTCCATCCATAAGTCTAAGTCCAAGAACTCCACATAACTTGAGCCTGCATGCTCCTTTTAGAGACTTAT
ACAGGCCTCTTTCATCCACAAAGCCGCAAGTCTTGTTCCCGTTGGATGCTCTCTTCCCTCTGCTATTGGT
AAAAATGTCACAAGGTGTCCTTGGTCTCGGATTCTCGGGCATCCAAATGGTGTAATCATGGTTAGTTGAG
CAGTAGGTAGAGGACACCGTTATTCCTGAGCACTTTCCGCCAGGGAAGACCCTTGAGTGAAGGGATTTGT
CATATGGGTCCAAATCTGTCACACTTGGGGATATGATAATGAGGGACTCTTTGGTGGTTCTTACAGTTCG
AAGCCAGTGGTAGTCGGGGTATGGATTGTGTAGGGACTCTTCATATCTGGGGTCACCGGCCATCTTCCAG
TTATACGCGGCTCTACATGCGTCTGGGGTGGGGCGGAAATGCTTTCTCTTGAATGTGGTTGTGACATAAC
CAACAAAGTTGGTGTAGGTCTCTGCCTCTGTCACAACACCTGTGCAAGTGAACCCGTTCACTTTGATGGC
TGAGATGTATCCCACTTTGAGTTCCATGTAGGAGAACTCGGACAGGTTGGTACATCCTTCATCCTCCACA
ACCAGGTTATTTGGACAGCTGAGATGGTGTATGTCAATAGGGCTCCAGGGACCAAGTTCGTCTGGTATCG
TGTAAATGGGGAACTTCCCGAAACACAACGAAAAACCCAGAAGGAGTACAAACAAAAGAACCTGAGGAAC
CATAGGTCCAGGGTTCTCCTCCACGTCTCCAGCCTGCTTCAGCAGGCTGAAGTTAGTAGCTCCGCTTCCA
GCGTAATCTGGAACGTCATATGGATAGGATCCTGCATAGTCCGGGACGTCATAGGGATAGCCCGCATAGT
CAGGAACATCGTATGGGTAAACGGCGCCGGATCCATCCTTAGAGCTGGTGTACTTGGTGATGGCCTTAGT
ACCCTCGGACACGGCGTGCTTGGCCAACTCCCCAGGCAGCAGCAGGCGCACGGCCGTCTGGATCTCCCTG
GAGGTGATGGTCGAGCGCTTGTTGTAATGCGCCAGGCGGGAAGCCTCACCTGCGATGCGCTCGAAAATGT
CGTTCACAAACGAGTTCATGATGCCCATGGCCTTGGACGAAATGCCGGTGTCAGGGTGGACCTGCTTCAG
AACCTTGTACACATAGATGGAATAGCTCTCCTTGCGGCTGCGCTTGCGCTTCTTGCCGCCTTTCTTCTGC
GCCTTAGTCACCGCCTTCTTGGAGCCCTTTTTCGGGGCGGGAGCAGACTTCGCTGGCTCTGGCATGGTGG
CGGCTCTAGCATAACTTCGTATAAAGTATCCTATACGAAGTTATTTGCCTTAACCCAGAAATTATCACTG
TTATTCTTTAGAATGGTGCAAAGAATAACTTCGTATAATGTATGCTATACGAAGTTATGAATTCGATATC
AAGCTTATCGATAATCAACCTCTGGATTACAAAATTTGTGAAAGATTGACTGGTATTCTTAACTATGTTG
CTCCTTTTACGCTATGTGGATACGCTGCTTTAATGCCTTTGTATCATGCTATTGCTTCCCGTATGGCTTT
CATTTTCTCCTCCTTGTATAAATCCTGGTTGCTGTCTCTTTATGAGGAGTTGTGGCCCGTTGTCAGGCAA
CGTGGCGTGGTGTGCACTGTGTTTGCTGACGCAACCCCCACTGGTTGGGGCATTGCCACCACCTGTCAGC
TCCTTTCCGGGACTTTCGCTTTCCCCCTCCCTATTGCCACGGCGGAACTCATCGCCGCCTGCCTTGCCCG
CTGCTGGACAGGGGCTCGGCTGTTGGGCACTGACAATTCCGTGGTGTTGTCGGGGAAATCATCGTCCTTT
CCTTGGCTGCTCGCCTATGTTGCCACCTGGATTCTGCGCGGGACGTCCTTCTGCTACGTCCCTTCGGCCC
TCAATCCAGCGGACCTTCCTTCCCGCGGCCTGCTGCCGGCTCTGCGGCCTCTTCCGCGTCTTCGCCTTCG
CCCTCAGACGAGTCGGATCTCCCTTTGGGCCGCCTCCCCGCATCGATACCGAGCGCTGCTCGAGAGATCT
ACGGGTGGCATCCCTGTGACCCCTCCCCAGTGCCTCTCCTGGCCCTGGAAGTTGCCACTCCAGTGCCCAC
CAGCCTTGTCCTAATAAAATTAAGTTGCATCATTTTGTCTGACTAGGTGTCCTTCTATAATATTATGGGG
TGGAGGGGGGTGGTATGGAGCAAGGGGCAAGTTGGGAAGACAACCTGTAGGGCCTGCGGGGTCTATTGGG
AACCAAGCTGGAGTGCAGTGGCACAATCTTGGCTCACTGCAATCTCCGCCTCCTGGGTTCAAGCGATTCT
CCTGCCTCAGCCTCCCGAGTTGTTGGGATTCCAGGCATGCATGACCAGGCTCAGCTAATTTTTGTTTTTT
TGGTAGAGACGGGGTTTCACCATATTGGCCAGGCTGGTCTCCAACTCCTAATCTCAGGTGATCTACCCAC
CTTGGCCTCCCAAATTGCTGGGATTACAGGCGTGAACCACTGCTCCCTTCCCTGTCCTTCTGATTTTGTA
GGTAACCACGTGCGGACCGAGCGGCCGCAGGAACCCCTAGTGATGGAGTTGGCCACTCCCTCTCTGCGCG
CTCGCTCGCTCACTGAGGCCGGGCGACCAAAGGTCGCCCGACGCCCGGGCTTTGCCCGGGCGGCCTCAGT
GAGCGAGCGAGCGCGCAGCTGCCTGCAGGGGCGCCTGATGCGGTATTTTCTCCTTACGCATCTGTGCGGT
ATTTCACACCGCATA
[95 nt withheld, positions 5196-5290]
T
[46 nt withheld, positions 5292-5337]
C
[141 nt withheld, positions 5339-5479]
CCTTTGACGTTGGAGTCCACGTTCTTTAATAGTGGACTCTTGTTCCAAACTGGAACAACACTCAACTCTA
TCTCGGGCTATTCTTTTGATTTATAAGGGATTTTGCCGATTTCGGTCTATTGGTTAAAAAATGAGCTGAT
TTAACAAAAATTTAACGCGAATTTTAACAAAATATTAACGTTTACAATTTTATGGTGCACTCTCAGTACA
ATCTGCTCTGATGCCGCATAGTTAAGCCAGCCCCGACACCCGCCAACACCCGCTGACGCGCCCTGACGGG
CTTGTCTGCTCCCGGCATCCGCTTACAGACAAGCTGTGACCGTCTCCGGGAGCTGCATGTGTCAGAGGTT
TTCACCGTCATCACCGAAACGCGCGAGACGAAAGGGCCTCGTGATACGCCTATTTTTATAGGTTAATGTC
ATGATAATAATGGTTTCTTAGACGTCAGGTGGCACTTTTCGGGGAAATGTGCGCGGAACCCCTATTTGTT
TATTTTTCTAAATACATTCAAATATGTATCCGCTCATGAGACAATAACCCTGATAAATGCTTCAATAATA
TTGAAAAAGGAAGAGTATGAGTATTCAACATTTCCGTGTCGCCCTTATTCCCTTTTTTGCGGCATTTTGC
CTTCCTGTTTTTGCTCACCCAGAAACGCTGGTGAAAGTAAAAGATGCTGAAGATCAGTTGGGTGCACGAG
TGGGTTACATCGAACTGGATCTCAACAGCGGTAAGATCCTTGAGAGTTTTCGCCCCGAAGAACGTTTTCC
AATGATGAGCACTTTTAAAGTTCTGCTATGTGGCGCGGTATTATCCCGTATTGACGCCGGGCAAGAGCAA
CTCGGTCGCCGCATACACTATTCTCAGAATGACTTGGTTGAGTACTCACCAGTCACAGAAAAGCATCTTA
CGGATGGCATGACAGTAAGAGAATTATGCAGTGCTGCCATAACCATGAGTGATAACACTGCGGCCAACTT
ACTTCTGACAACGATCGGAGGACCGAAGGAGCTAACCGCTTTTTTGCACAACATGGGGGATCATGTAACT
CGCCTTGATCGTTGGGAACCGGAGCTGAATGAAGCCATACCAAACGACGAGCGTGACACCACGATGCCTG
TAGCAATGGCAACAACGTTGCGCAAACTATTAACTGGCGAACTACTTACTCTAGCTTCCCGGCAACAATT
AATAGACTGGATGGAGGCGGATAAAGTTGCAGGACCACTTCTGCGCTCGGCCCTTCCGGCTGGCTGGTTT
ATTGCTGATAAATCTGGAGCCGGTGAGCGTGGGTCTCGCGGTATCATTGCAGCACTGGGGCCAGATGGTA
AGCCCTCCCGTATCGTAGTTATCTACACGACGGGGAGTCAGGCAACTATGGATGAACGAAATAGACAGAT
CGCTGAGATAGGTGCCTCACTGATTAAGCATTGGTAACTGTCAGACCAAGTTTACTCATATATACTTTAG
ATTGATTTAAAACTTCATTTTTAATTTAAAAGGATCTAGGTGAAGATCCTTTTTGATAATCTCATGACCA
AAATCCCTTAACGTGAGTTTTCGTTCCACTGAGCGTCAGACCCCGTAGAAAAGATCAAAGGATCTTCTTG
AGATCCTTTTTTTCTGCGCGTAATCTGCTGCTTGCAAACAAAAAAACCACCGCTACCAGCGGTGGTTTGT
TTGCCGGATCAAGAGCTACCAACTCTTTTTCCGAAGGTAACTGGCTTCAGCAGAGCGCAGATACCAAATA
CTGTTCTTCTAGTGTAGCCGTAGTTAGGCCACCACTTCAAGAACTCTGTAGCACCGCCTACATACCTCGC
TCTGCTAATCCTGTTACCAGTGGCTGCTGCCAGTGGCGATAAGTCGTGTCTTACCGGGTTGGACTCAAGA
CGATAGTTACCGGATAAGGCGCAGCGGTCGGGCTGAACGGGGGGTTCGTGCACACAGCCCAGCTTGGAGC
GAACGACCTACACCGAACTGAGATACCTACAGCGTGAGCTATGAGAAAGCGCCACGCTTCCCGAAGGGAG
AAAGGCGGACAGGTATCCGGTAAGCGGCAGGGTCGGAACAGGAGAGCGCACGAGGGAGCTTCCAGGGGGA
AACGCCTGGTATCTTTATAGTCCTGTCGGGTTTCGCCACCTCTGACTTGAGCGTCGATTTTTGTGATGCT
CGTCAGGGGGGCGGAGCCTATGGAAAAACGCCAGCAACGCGGCCTTTTTACGGTTCCTGGCCTTTTGCTG
GCCTTTTGCTCACATGT
