Features (pLannotate 1.2.2; 6 found; start..end, strand, type, name):
     13..46      +  protein_bind   loxP: Cre-mediated recombination occurs in the 8-bp core sequence (GCATACAT). Cre recombinase
     47..96      +  intron         β-globin intron (fragment): internally truncated intron from human β-globin
     97..130     +  protein_bind   lox2272: Cre-mediated recombination occurs in the 8-bp core sequence (GGATACTT). lox2272 sites are compatible with each other, but incompatible with loxP or loxN sites (Lee and Saito, 1988). Cre recombinase
    146..523     +  CDS            H2B: human histone H2B; HIST1H2BJ
    542..631     +  CDS            3xHA: three tandem HA epitope tags
    698..2269    +  CDS            G: GLYCO_RABVR - Experimental evidence at protein level: Swiss-Prot protein existence level 1. Attaches the virus to host cellular receptor, inducing endocytosis of the virion. In the endosome, the acidic pH induces conformational changes in the glycoprotein trimer, which trigger fusion between virus and cell membrane. There is convincing in vitro evidence that the muscular form of the nicotinic acetylcholine receptor (nAChR), the neuronal cell adhesion molecule (NCAM), and the p75 neurotrophin receptor (p75NTR) bind glycoprotein and thereby facilitate rabies virus entry into cells (By similarity
>Addgene plasmid #73478 | DIO-EF1a-FLEX-H2B-3XHA-P2A-N2c(G) | analyzer sequence | sequence record 136120
GATATCGAATTCATAACTTCGTATAGCATACATTATACGAAGTTATTCTTTGCACCATTCTAAAGAATAA
CAGTGATAATTTCTGGGTTAAGGCAAATAACTTCGTATAGGATACTTTATACGAAGTTATGCTAGAGCCG
CCACCATGCCAGAGCCAGCGAAGTCTGCTCCCGCCCCGAAAAAGGGCTCCAAGAAGGCGGTGACTAAGGC
GCAGAAGAAAGGCGGCAAGAAGCGCAAGCGCAGCCGCAAGGAGAGCTATTCCATCTATGTGTACAAGGTT
CTGAAGCAGGTCCACCCTGACACCGGCATTTCGTCCAAGGCCATGGGCATCATGAACTCGTTTGTGAACG
ACATTTTCGAGCGCATCGCAGGTGAGGCTTCCCGCCTGGCGCATTACAACAAGCGCTCGACCATCACCTC
CAGGGAGATCCAGACGGCCGTGCGCCTGCTGCTGCCTGGGGAGTTGGCCAAGCACGCCGTGTCCGAGGGT
ACTAAGGCCATCACCAAGTACACCAGCTCTAAGGATGGATCCGGCGCCGTTTACCCATACGATGTTCCTG
ACTATGCGGGCTATCCCTATGACGTCCCGGACTATGCAGGATCCTATCCATATGACGTTCCAGATTACGC
TGGAAGCGGAGCTACTAACTTCAGCCTGCTGAAGCAGGCTGGAGACGTGGAGGAGAACCCTGGACCTATG
GTTCCTCAGGTTCTTTTGTTTGTACTCCTTCTGGGTTTTTCGTTGTGTTTCGGGAAGTTCCCCATTTACA
CGATACCAGACGAACTTGGTCCCTGGAGCCCTATTGACATACACCATCTCAGCTGTCCAAATAACCTGGT
TGTGGAGGATGAAGGATGTACCAACCTGTCCGAGTTCTCCTACATGGAACTCAAAGTGGGATACATCTCA
GCCATCAAAGTGAACGGGTTCACTTGCACAGGTGTTGTGACAGAGGCAGAGACCTACACCAACTTTGTTG
GTTATGTCACAACCACATTCAAGAGAAAGCATTTCCGCCCCACCCCAGACGCATGTAGAGCCGCGTATAA
CTGGAAGATGGCCGGTGACCCCAGATATGAAGAGTCCCTACACAATCCATACCCCGACTACCACTGGCTT
CGAACTGTAAGAACCACCAAAGAGTCCCTCATTATCATATCCCCAAGTGTGACAGATTTGGACCCATATG
ACAAATCCCTTCACTCAAGGGTCTTCCCTGGCGGAAAGTGCTCAGGAATAACGGTGTCCTCTACCTACTG
CTCAACTAACCATGATTACACCATTTGGATGCCCGAGAATCCGAGACCAAGGACACCTTGTGACATTTTT
ACCAATAGCAGAGGGAAGAGAGCATCCAACGGGAACAAGACTTGCGGCTTTGTGGATGAAAGAGGCCTGT
ATAAGTCTCTAAAAGGAGCATGCAGGCTCAAGTTATGTGGAGTTCTTGGACTTAGACTTATGGATGGAAC
ATGGGTCGCGATGCAAACATCAGATGAGACCAAATGGTGCCCTCCAGATCAGTTGGTGAATTTGCACGAC
TTTCGCTCAGACGAGATTGAGCATCTCGTTGTGGAGGAGTTAGTCAAGAAAAGAGAGGAATGTCTGGATG
CATTAGAGTCCATCATGACCACCAAGTCAGTAAGTTTCAGACGTCTCAGTCACCTGAGAAAACTTGTCCC
AGGGTTTGGAAAAGCATATACCATATTCAACAAAACCTTGATGGAGGCTGATGCTCACTACAAGTCAGTC
CGGACCTGGAATGAGATCATCCCCTCAAAAGGGTGTTTGAAAGTTGGAGGAAGGTGCCATCCTCATGTGA
ACGGGGTGTTTTTCAATGGTATAATATTAGGGCCTGACGACCATGTCCTAATCCCAGAGATGCAATCATC
CCTCCTCCAGCAACATATGGAGTTGTTGGAATCTTCAGTTATCCCCCTGATGCACCCCCTGGCAGACCCT
TCTACAGTTTTCAAAGAAGGTGATGAGGCTGAGGATTTTGTTGAAGTTCACCTCCCCGATGTGTACAAAC
AGATCTCAGGGGTTGACCTGGGTCTCCCGAACTGGGGAAAGTATGTATTGATGACTGCAGGGGCCATGAT
TGGCCTGGTGTTGATATTTTCCCTAATGACATGGTGCAGAAGAGCCAATCGACCAGAATCGAAACAACGC
AGTTTTGGAGGGACAGGGGGGAATGTGTCAGTCACTTCCCAAAGCGGAAAAGTCATACCTTCATGGGAAT
CATATAAGAGTGGAGGTGAGATCAGACTGTGA
