>Addgene plasmid #73478 | DIO-EF1a-FLEX-H2B-3XHA-P2A-N2c(G) | addgene partial sequence | sequence record 139570 | EF1a-F 5'-TCAAGCCTCAGACAGTGGTTC-3'
TACCGGATCCTCTAGAGTCGACTCCGGAATAACTTCGTATAGGATACTTTATACGAAGTTATGCAGAATG
GTAGCTGGATTGTAGCTGCTATTAGCAATATGAAACCTCTTAATAACTTCGTATAGCATACATTATACGA
AGTTATGGCGCGCCTTACTTGTACATCTTACAGTCTGATCTCACCTCCACTCTTATATGATTCCCATGAA
GGTATGACTTTTCCGCTTTGGGAAGTGACTGACACATTCCCCCCTGTCCCTCCAAAACTGCGTTGTTTCG
ATTCTGGTCGATTGGCTCTTCTGCACCATGTCATTAGGGAAAATATCAACACCAGGCCAATCATGGCCCC
TGCAGTCATCAATACATACTTTCCCCAGTTCGGGAGACCCAGGTCAACCCCTGAGATCTGTTTGTACACA
TCGGGGAGGTGAACTTCAACAAAATCCTCAGCCTCATCACCTTCTTTGAAAACTGTAGAAGGGTCTGCCA
GGGGGTGCATCAGGGGGATAACTGAAGATTCCAACAACTCCATATGTTGCTGGAGGAGGGATGATTGCAT
CTCTGGGATTAGGACATGGTCGTCAGGCCCTAATATTATACCATTGAAAAACACCCCGTTCACATGAGGA
TGGCACCTTCCTCCAACTTTCAAACACCCTTTTGAGGGGATGATCTCATTCCAGGTCCGGACTGACTTGT
AGTGAGCATCAGCCTCCATCAAGGTTTTGTTGAATATGGTATATGCTTTTCCAAACCCTGGGACAAGTTT
TCTCAGGTGACTGAGACGTCTGAAACTTACTGACTTGGTGGTCATGATGGACTCTAATGCGTCCAGACAT
TCCTCTCTTTTCTTGACTAACTCCTCCACAACGAGATGCTCAATCTCGTCTGAGCGAAAGTCGTGCAAAT
TCAC
