>Addgene plasmid #73478 | DIO-EF1a-FLEX-H2B-3XHA-P2A-N2c(G) | addgene partial sequence | sequence record 139571 | WPRE-R 5'-CATAGCGTAAAAGGAGCAACA-3'
TTGTAATCCAGAGGTTGATTATCGATAAGCTTGATATCGAATTCATAACTTCGTATAGCATACATTATAC
GAAGTTATTCTTTGCACCATTCTAAAGAATAACAGTGATAATTTCTGGGTTAAGGCAAATAACTTCGTAT
AGGATACTTTATACGAAGTTATGCTAGAGCCGCCACCATGCCAGAGCCAGCGAAGTCTGCTCCCGCCCCG
AAAAAGGGCTCCAAGAAGGCGGTGACTAAGGCGCAGAAGAAAGGCGGCAAGAAGCGCAAGCGCAGCCGCA
AGGAGAGCTATTCCATCTATGTGTACAAGGTTCTGAAGCAGGTCCACCCTGACACCGGCATTTCGTCCAA
GGCCATGGGCATCATGAACTCGTTTGTGAACGACATTTTCGAGCGCATCGCAGGTGAGGCTTCCCGCCTG
GCGCATTACAACAAGCGCTCGACCATCACCTCCAGGGAGATCCAGACGGCCGTGCGCCTGCTGCTGCCTG
GGGAGTTGGCCAAGCACGCCGTGTCCGAGGGTACTAAGGCCATCACCAAGTACACCAGCTCTAAGGATGG
ATCCGGCGCCGTTTACCCATACGATGTTCCTGACTATGCGGGCTATCCCTATGACGTCCCGGACTATGCA
GGATCCTATCCATATGACGTTCCAGATTACGCTGGAAGCGGAGCTACTAACTTCAGCCTGCTGAAGCAGG
CTGGAGACGTGGAGGAGAACCCTGGACCTATGGTTCCTCAGGTTCTTTTGTTTGTACTCCTTCTGGGTTT
TTCGTTGTGTTTCGGGAAGTTCCCCATTTACACGATACCAGACGAACTTGGTCCCTGGAGCCCTATTGAC
ATACACCATCTCAGCTGTCCAAATAACCTGGTTGTGGAGGATGAAGGATGTACCAAC
